>Addgene plasmid #173416 | RVD-TT1 | addgene full sequence | sequence record 361025 | Addgene NGS Result
TAAGGGATTTTGGTCATGGGTGGCTCGACCAGATATGGTCTCGCCCCGGAGCAGGTGGTGGCCATCGCTA
GTAATGGGGGTGGCAAACAGGCTCTTGAGACTGTTCAGCGCCTTCTACCAGTTCTCTGTCAAGCCCACGG
CCTGACGCCCGAGCAAGTTGTAGCGATTGCTAGTAATGGGGGTGGCAAACAGGCTCTTGAGACTGTTCAG
CGCCTTCTACCAGTTCTCTGTCAAGCCCACGGCCTGACGCCCGAGCAGGTGAGACCAGCTTTGGTCTAGA
GGAGGCATGATGATATATTTTTATCTTGTGCAATGTAACATCAGAGATTTTGAGACACGGGCCAGAGCTG
CCAGGAAACAGCTATGACCATGTAATACGACTCACTATAGGGGATATTTTATTTTCTCCCAATCAGGCTT
GATCCCCAGTAAGTCAAAAAATAGCTCGACATACTGTTCTTCCCCGATCAAGGGTTGGTTTGCGCATTCA
CAGTTCTCCGCAAGAATTGATTGGCTCCAATTCTTGGAGTGGTGAATCCGTTAGCGAGGTGCCGCCGGCT
TCCATTCAGGTCGAGGTGGCCCGGCTCCATGCACCGCGACGCAACGCGGGGAGGCAGACAAGGTATAGGG
CGGCGCCTACAATCCATGCCAACCCGTTCCATGTGCTCGCCGAGGCGGCATAAATCGCCGTGACGATCAG
CGGTCCAATGATCGAAGTTAGGCTGGTAAGAGCCGCGAGCGATCCTTGAAGCTGTCCCTGATGGTCGTCA
TCTACCTGCCTGGACAGCATGGCCTGCAACGCGGGCATCCCGATGCCGCCGGAAGCGAGAAGAATCATAA
TGGGGAAGGCCATCCAGCCTCGCGTCGCGAACGCCAGCAAGACGTAGCCCAGCGCGTCGGCCGCCATGCC
GGCGATAATGGCCTGCTTCTCGCCGAAACGTTTGGTGGCGGGACCAGTGACGAAGGCTTGAGCGAGGGCG
TGCAAGATTCCGAATACCGCAAGCGACAGGCCGATCATCGTCGCGCTCCAGCGAAAGCGGTCCTCGCCGA
AAATGACCCAGAGCGCTGCCGGCACCTGTCCTACGAGTTGCATGATAAAGAAGACAGTCATAAGTGCGGC
GACGATAGTCATGCCCCGCGCCCACCGGAAGGAGCTGACTGGGTTGAAGGCTCTCAAGGGCATGGGTCGG
CGCTCTCCCTTATGCGACTCCTGCATTAGGAAGCAGCCCAGTAGTAGGTTGAGGCCGTTGAGCACCGCCG
CCGCAAGGAATGGTGCATGTAAGGAGATGGCGCCCAACAGTCCCCCGGCCACGGGGCCTGCCACCATACC
CACGCCGAAACAAGCGCTCATGAGCCCGAAGTGGCGAGCCCGATCTTCCCCATCGGTGATGTCGGCGATA
TAGGCGCCAGCAACCGCACCTGTGGCGCCGGTGATGCCGGCCACGATGCGTCCGGCGTAGAGAATCCACA
GGACGGGTGTGGTCGCCATGATCGCGTAGTCGATAGTGGCTCCAAGTAGCGAAGCGAGCAGGACTGGGCG
GCGGCCAAAGCGGTCGGACAGTGCTCCGAGAACGGGTGCGCATAGAAATTGCATCAACGCATATAGCGCT
AGCAGCACGCCATAGTGACTGGCGATGCTGTCGGAATGGACGATATCCCGCAAGAGGCCCGGCAGTACCG
GCATAACCAAGCCTATGCCTACAGCATCCAGGGTGACGGTGCCGAGGATGACGATGAGCGCATTGTTAGA
TTTCATACACGGTGCCTGACTGCGTTAGCAATTTAACTGTGATAAACTACCGCATTAAAGCTAATCGATG
ATAAGCTGTCAAACATGAGAATTAATTCATGTTCTTTCCTGCGTTATCCCCTGATTCTGTGGATAACGCA
GGAAAGAACATGTGAGCAAAAGGCCAGCAAAAGGCCAGGAACCGTAAAAAGGCCGCGTTGCTGGCGTTTT
TCCATAGGCTCCGCCCCCCTGACGAGCATCACAAAAATCGACGCTCAAGTCAGAGGTGGCGAAACCCGAC
AGGACTATAAAGATACCAGGCGTTTCCCCCTGGAAGCTCCCTCGTGCGCTCTCCTGTTCCGACCCTGCCG
CTTACCGGATACCTGTCCGCCTTTCTCCCTTCGGGAAGCGTGGCGCTTTCTCATAGCTCACGCTGTAGGT
ATCTCAGTTCGGTGTAGGTCGTTCGCTCCAAGCTGGGCTGTGTGCACGAACCCCCCGTTCAGCCCGACCG
CTGCGCCTTATCCGGTAACTATCGTCTTGAGTCCAACCCGGTAAGACACGACTTATCGCCACTGGCAGCA
GCCACTGGTAACAGGATTAGCAGAGCGAGGTATGTAGGCGGTGCTACAGAGTTCTTGAAGTGGTGGCCTA
ACTACGGCTACACTAGAAGAACAGTATTTGGTATCTGCGCTCTGCTGAAGCCAGTTACCTTCGGAAAAAG
AGTTGGTAGCTCTTGATCCGGCAAACAAACCACCGCTGGTAGCGGTGGTTTTTTTGTTTGCAAGCAGCAG
ATTACGCGCAGAAAAAAAGGATCTCAAGAAGATCCTTTGATCTTTTCTACGGGGTCTGACGCTCAGTGGA
ACGACGCGTAACTCACGT
Features (pLannotate 1.2.2; 6 found; start..end, strand, type, name):
    373..391     +  promoter       T7 promoter: promoter for bacteriophage T7 RNA polymerase
    394..468     -  CDS            KanR (fragment): aminoglycoside phosphotransferase; aphA-3; confers resistance to kanamycin
    566..1756    -  CDS            TcR: tetracycline efflux protein; tet; confers resistance to tetracycline
   1804..1832    -  promoter       tet promoter: E. coli promoter for tetracycline efflux protein gene
   1848..1887    +  rep_origin     RSF ori (fragment): Plasmids containing the RSF 1030 origin of replication can be propagated in E. coli cells that contain additional plasmids with compatible origins.
   1959..2547    -  rep_origin     ori: high-copy-number ColE1/pMB1/pBR322/pUC origin of replication
