[The description below was written by a language model from this plasmid's Addgene catalogue record and pLannotate feature annotations shown in this document.]
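Description:
RVD-TT1 is a small (about 2.6 kb) bacterial module plasmid from a library used for one-step assembly of custom TALE repeat arrays, such as those needed to build DdCBE mitochondrial base editors or other TALE-based proteins. It is built on a tetracycline-resistant T-vector ("TetR T vector"), with the insert placed into the TA cloning site. The vector type is otherwise unspecified, and nothing in the record suggests it is meant for expression in eukaryotic cells. It serves as a donor of a DNA part rather than as an expression construct.

The annotated backbone consists of a high-copy ColE1/pUC-type origin of replication and a tetracycline efflux gene (TcR) driven by its native tet promoter, which provides selection in E. coli. A T7 promoter is also detected, along with short remnants of a kanamycin resistance gene and an RSF origin. These two are only fragments, most likely leftovers from vector construction, and should not be assumed functional.

The payload is a synthetic dimer of two TALE repeats, both carrying the NG repeat-variable diresidue (RVD), designated for position 1 of the array. NG repeats conventionally recognise thymine, so the "TT1" name is consistent with a T-T dinucleotide module at the first position. The feature table does not annotate the insert itself, which presumably lies in the unannotated region near the T7 promoter. The record also does not state the flanking restriction sites or overhangs used for assembly. In use, this module would be combined with dimer modules for the other positions to assemble a complete array matching a chosen DNA target sequence.
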