Addgene plasmid #173416: RVD-TT1
Purpose: One-step assembly of custom RVD arrays to construct DdCBE, TALE, etc.
Depositing lab: Bin Shen. Depositing organization: Nanjing Medical University. Publication: Precision modeling of mitochondrial diseases in zebrafish via DdCBE-mediated mtDNA base editing. Guo J, Zhang X, Chen X, Sun H, Dai Y, Wang J, Qian X, Tan L, Lou X, Shen B. Cell Discov. 2021 Sep 3;7(1):78. doi: 10.1038/s41421-021-00307-9. PubMed 34480028.
Backbone
  Vector backbone: TetR T vector
  Vector type: Unspecified
Growth in bacteria
  Bacterial resistance: Tetracycline, 10 μg/mL
  Growth temperature: 37°C
  Growth strain: DH5alpha
  Copy number: High Copy
Gene/Insert
  Gene/Insert name: NG-NG dimer RVD at Position1
  Species: Synthetic
  Mutation: no
  Cloning method: Restriction Enzyme; 5′ cloning site Unknown (unknown if destroyed)
Terms and licenses: Academic/Nonprofit Terms; Industry Terms: Not Available to Industry
Depositor comments: RVD is inserted into TA site of TetR T vector
How to cite: RVD-TT1 was a gift from Bin Shen (Addgene plasmid # 173416 ; http://n2t.net/addgene:173416 ; RRID:Addgene_173416)
