>Addgene plasmid #173416 | RVD-TT1 | depositor partial sequence | sequence record 336371 | RVD flanked by two Bsa I sites
GGTCTCGCCCCGGAGCAGGTGGTGGCCATCGCTAGTAATGGGGGTGGCAAACAGGCTCTTGAGACTGTTC
AGCGCCTTCTACCAGTTCTCTGTCAAGCCCACGGCCTGACGCCCGAGCAAGTTGTAGCGATTGCTAGTAA
TGGGGGTGGCAAACAGGCTCTTGAGACTGTTCAGCGCCTTCTACCAGTTCTCTGTCAAGCCCACGGCCTG
ACGCCCGAGCAGGTGAGACC
